Addgene plasmid #12817: DCT.VV.Orf129
Purpose: This plasmid was designed for screening purposes and may contain discrepancies relative to the current canonical GenBank version of the gene.
Depositing lab: Jack Bennink & Jon Yewdell. Depositing organization: National Institute of Allergy and Infectious Diseases (NIAID). Publication: Identification of poxvirus CD8+ T cell determinants to enable rational design and characterization of smallpox vaccines. Tscharke DC, Karupiah G, Zhou J, Palmore T, Irvine KR, Haeryfar SM, Williams S, Sidney J, Sette A, Bennink JR, Yewdell JW. J Exp Med. 2005 January 3; 201(1): 95–104. 10.1084/jem.20041912 PubMed 15623576.
Backbone
  Vector backbone: pcDNA 3.1D V5-His-TOPO
  Backbone manufacturer: Invitrogen
  Backbone size w/o insert (bp): 5514
  Vector type: Mammalian Expression
  Selectable markers: Neomycin (select with G418)
Growth in bacteria
  Bacterial resistance: Ampicillin, 100 μg/mL
  Growth temperature: 37°C
  Growth strain: DH5alpha
  Copy number: High Copy
Gene/Insert
  Gene/Insert name: VV.Orf129 (alt names: VV_WR_019; ankyrin repeat protein)
  Species: Vaccinia Virus
  Insert size (bp): 1905
  Cloning method: Restriction Enzyme; 5′ cloning site BamHI (not destroyed); 3′ cloning site BamHI (not destroyed)
  Sequencing primers: 5′ Universal T7
Terms and licenses: Academic/Nonprofit Terms; Industry Terms: Not Available to Industry
Depositor comments: Please see the Vaccinia kit page ( https://www.addgene.org/vvorf/ ) for more information. The kit page contains the supplemental VVOrfData spreadsheet, which includes important information about this plasmid. The plasmid and insert names provided here relate only to this library. The name of the ORF (if present) in VACV strain Copenhagen and the name of the ORF (if annotated) in VACV strain WR sequence can be found in VVOrfData spreadsheet. Please note that the amino acid sequence given for each ORF in the spreadsheet may contain some errors. Additionally, changes from the expected sequence may be present in these plasmids. Please see Addgene's quality control sequence and sequencing notes in the VVOrfData spreadsheet before ordering this plasmid.
How to cite: DCT.VV.Orf129 was a gift from Jack Bennink & Jon Yewdell (Addgene plasmid # 12817 ; http://n2t.net/addgene:12817 ; RRID:Addgene_12817)
