[The description below was written by a language model from this plasmid's Addgene catalogue record.]
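Description:
DCT.VV.Orf129 is a mammalian expression plasmid built on the commercial pcDNA 3.1D V5-His-TOPO backbone (about 5.5 kb without insert) and carrying a single vaccinia virus open reading frame. It belongs to a library of vaccinia ORF clones. The roughly 1.9 kb insert, VV.Orf129, is also recorded as VV_WR_019 and annotated as an ankyrin repeat protein. According to the record it is flanked by intact BamHI sites at both ends and can be sequenced from the upstream T7 primer site. The plasmid is maintained at high copy in E. coli under ampicillin selection, and a neomycin resistance marker allows G418 selection of transfected mammalian cells.

No feature table is provided, so the promoter and tag arrangement are not explicitly stated. Vectors of this backbone family generally drive expression from the CMV immediate-early promoter and offer C-terminal V5 and polyhistidine tags, but the record does not say whether the ORF is in frame with those tags.

The library was assembled for screening, in work that identified poxvirus CD8+ T cell determinants to inform smallpox vaccine design and characterisation. Expressing individual viral ORFs in mammalian cells suits that kind of antigen mapping. The depositors caution that the clone may differ from the current canonical sequence of the gene. They also note that the plasmid and insert names are specific to this library, and that the corresponding names in the Copenhagen and WR strains, along with sequencing notes, are given in the library's supplemental data. The insert should therefore be sequence-verified against these resources before it is used for anything beyond screening.
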