>Addgene plasmid #12817 | DCT.VV.Orf129 | addgene partial sequence | sequence record 19206 | T7 5'-TAATACGACTCACTATAGGG-3'
CGAATTCCAGCTGACCACCATGGTTAACGATAAGATACTCTATGATAGTTGTAAAACATTTAACATCGAT
GCCAGCAGTGCACAATCATTGATAGAAAGTGGTGCAAATCCATTATATGAGTATGATGGTGAAACTCCAT
TAAAGGCATACGTTACCAAGAAAAATAATAATATCAAAAACGATGTTGTGATTTTGTTATTGTCGTCAGT
CGACTATAAAAATATCAATGATTTTGATATATTCGAATATCTATGTTCTGATAACATCGATATAGACTTA
TTGAAATTACTAATTTCGAAAGGTATAGAAATAAATAGTATCAAAAATGGTATTAATATTGTAGAGAAAT
ACGCTACAACATCAAATCCCAATGTAGATGTGTTTAAACTATTATTGGATAAAGGAATACCTACATGTAG
CAACATACAGTATGGATACAAGATCAAAATAGAACAGATTAGACGTGCTGGTGAATATTATAATTGGGAT
GATGAATTAGACGATTACGATTACGACTACACCACTGATTATGATGATAGAATGGGTAAAACAGTTCTCT
ATTATTATATTATTACTAGGTCACAAGATGGTTATGCTACATCTTTGGACGTGATAAACTATTTAATTTC
ACACAAAAAAGAGATGCGTTATTATACTTATCGTGAACATACCACACTCTATTATTATCTTGACAAATGC
GATATTAAACGGGAAATATTTGACGCGTTA
